Addgene plasmid #149141: pGBW-m4046491
Purpose: Yeast Expression plasmid for SARS-CoV-2 ORF7b
Depositing lab: Ginkgo Bioworks & Benjie Chen. Depositing organization: Ginkgo Bioworks.
Backbone
  Vector backbone: AmpR; 2u URA3
  Backbone size w/o insert (bp): 4078
  Vector type: Yeast Expression
  Selectable markers: URA3
Growth in bacteria
  Bacterial resistance: Ampicillin, 100 μg/mL
  Growth temperature: 37°C
  Growth strain: DH5alpha
  Copy number: High Copy
Gene/Insert
  Gene/Insert name: SARS-CoV-2 ORF7b
  Species: S. cerevisiae (budding yeast); Severe acute respiratory syndrome coronavirus 2
  Insert size (bp): 125
  Mutation: wt
  Entrez Gene: ORF7b (a.k.a. GU280_gp08)
  Promoter: pGAL1
  Tag / fusion protein: Cleavable thrombin;StrepII (C terminal on backbone)
  Cloning method: Unknown
Resource information
  A portion of this plasmid was derived from a plasmid made by: GinkgoBioworks
Depositor comments: NCBI Reference Sequence: YP_009725318.1. Created by gene synthesis with Not1 site. NGS used for QC was performed by Ginkgo and may not fully cover the entire plasmid.
How to cite: pGBW-m4046491 was a gift from Ginkgo Bioworks & Benjie Chen (Addgene plasmid # 149141 ; http://n2t.net/addgene:149141 ; RRID:Addgene_149141)
