[The description below was written by a language model from this plasmid's Addgene catalogue record and pLannotate feature annotations shown in this document.]
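Description:
pGBW-m4046491 is an episomal yeast expression plasmid for producing the SARS-CoV-2 accessory protein ORF7b in Saccharomyces cerevisiae. It is a yeast–E. coli shuttle vector. In yeast, a 2μ origin supports multicopy replication, and a URA3 cassette with its own promoter fragment allows selection by uracil prototrophy in ura3 hosts, with the option of counterselection on 5-fluoroorotic acid. In bacteria, the plasmid replicates from a ColE1/pUC-type origin and is selected with ampicillin through a β-lactamase gene that the annotation places downstream of a cat promoter. The catalogue lists the plasmid as high copy, although the feature table also detects a rop coding sequence next to AmpR, an element normally associated with reduced copy number. Short phage T3Te and T7Te terminators and a tonB terminator flank the bacterial modules, presumably insulating them from read-through transcription.

The expression cassette consists of the galactose-inducible, Gal4-regulated GAL1 promoter, the wild-type ORF7b open reading frame, and a CYC1 terminator fragment. The insert was made by gene synthesis, and the listing of budding yeast alongside the virus as species may reflect codon adaptation, though the record does not say so explicitly. According to the catalogue, the backbone supplies a C-terminal thrombin-cleavable StrepII tag. This tag is not separately annotated in the feature table, but there is a short unannotated gap between the coding sequence and the terminator where it could lie. The tag would allow affinity purification or detection of the small viral protein and its subsequent removal by protease cleavage. The sequence record comes from the depositor's NGS quality control, which is noted as possibly not covering the entire plasmid.

The plasmid suits inducible expression of ORF7b in yeast for purification, interaction or functional studies.
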