Features (pLannotate 1.2.2; 13 found; start..end, strand, type, name):
     25..466     +  promoter       GAL1 promoter: S. cerevisiae GAL1; inducible promoter, regulated by Gal4
    478..606     +  CDS            NS7B_SARS2: Experimental evidence at protein level: Swiss-Prot protein existence level 1. From Severe acute respiratory syndrome coronavirus 2 (2019-nCoV) (SARS-CoV-2).
    677..849     +  terminator     CYC1 terminator (fragment): S. cerevisiae CYC1; transcription terminator for CYC1
    885..1061    +  promoter       URA3 promoter (fragment): S. cerevisiae URA3
   1062..1865    +  CDS            URA3: orotidine-5'-phosphate decarboxylase, required for uracil biosynthesis; S. cerevisiae URA3; yeast auxotrophic marker, counterselectable with 5-fluoroorotic acid (5-FOA)
   1948..2930    -  rep_origin     2μ ori: yeast 2μ plasmid origin of replication
   3008..3037    +  terminator     T3Te terminator: phage T3 early transcription terminator
   3059..3646    +  rep_origin     ori: high-copy-number ColE1/pMB1/pBR322/pUC origin of replication
   3658..3685    -  terminator     T7Te terminator: phage T7 early transcription terminator
   3709..3900    -  CDS            rop: Rop protein, which maintains plasmids at low copy number; rop
   3901..4761    -  CDS            AmpR: β-lactamase; bla; confers resistance to ampicillin, carbenicillin, and related antibiotics
   4762..4864    -  promoter       cat promoter: promoter of the E. coli cat gene encoding chloramphenicol acetyltransferase
   4865..4896    -  terminator     tonB terminator: bidirectional E. coli tonB-P14 transcription terminator
>Addgene plasmid #149141 | pGBW-m4046491 | addgene full sequence | sequence record 298240 | Ginkgo NGS Result
GCGGCCGCTTGCTATATTGAAGTACGGATTAGAAGCCGCCGAGCGGGCGACAGCCCTCCGACGGAAGACT
CTCCTCCGTGCGTCCTCGTCTTCACCGGTCGCGTTCCTGAAACGCAGATGTGCCTCGCGCCGCACTGCTC
CGAACAATAAAGATTCTACAATACTAGCTTTTATGGTTATGAAGAGGAAAAATTGGCAGTAACCTGGCCC
CACAAACCTTCAAATTAACGAATCAAATTAACAACCATAGGATGATAATGCGATTAGTTTTTTAGCCTTA
TTTCTGGGGTAATTAATCAGCGAAGCGATGATTTTTGATCTATTAACAGATATATAAATGGAAAAGCTGC
ATAACCACTTTAACTAATACTTTCAACATTTTCAGTTTGTATTACTTCTTATTCAAATGTCATAAAAGTA
TCAACAAAAAATTGTTAATATACCTCTATACTTTAACGTCAAGGAGAAAAAACTATAATGATTGAACTTT
CATTAATTGACTTCTATTTGTGCTTTTTAGCCTTTCTGCTATTCCTTGTTTTAATTATGCTTATTATCTT
TTGGTTCTCACTTGAACTGCAAGATCATAATGAAACTTGTCACGCCCTCGTGCCGAGAGGTTCTTGGAGC
CATCCGCAGTTTGAAAAATAAACAGGCCCCTTTTCCTTTGTCGATATCATGTAATTAGTTATGTCACGCT
TACATTCACGCCCTCCTCCCACATCCGCTCTAACCGAAAAGGAAGGAGTTAGACAACCTGAAGTCTAGGT
CCCTATTTATTTTTTTTAATAGTTATGTTAGTATTAAGAACGTTATTTATATTTCAAATTTTTCTTTTTT
TTCTGTACAAAGCGGCCGCCGAACCACTAGTGCACTGCAGTACACGGTTTCCTTGAAATTTTTTTGATTC
GGTAATCTCCGAACAGAAGGAAGAACGAAGGAAGGAGCACAGACTTAGATTGGTATATATACGCATATGT
AGTGTTGAAGAAACATGAAATTGCCCAGTATTCTTAACCCAACTGCACAGAACAAAAACGTGCAGGAAAC
GAAGATAAATCATGTCGAAAGCTACATATAAGGAACGTGCTGCTACTCATCCTAGTCCTGTTGCTGCCAA
GCTATTTAATATCATGCACGAAAAGCAAACAAACTTGTGTGCTTCATTGGATGTTCGTACCACCAAGGAA
TTACTGGAGTTAGTTGAAGCATTAGGTCCCAAAATTTGTTTACTAAAAACACATGTGGATATCTTGACTG
ATTTTTCCATGGAGGGCACAGTTAAGCCGCTAAAGGCATTATCCGCCAAGTACAATTTTTTACTCTTCGA
GGACAGAAAATTTGCTGACATTGGTAATACAGTCAAATTGCAGTACTCTGCGGGTGTATACAGAATAGCA
GAATGGGCAGACATTACGAATGCACACGGTGTGGTGGGCCCAGGTATTGTTAGCGGTTTGAAGCAGGCGG
CAGAAGAAGTAACAAAGGAACCTAGAGGCCTTTTGATGTTAGCAGAATTGTCATGCAAGGGCTCCCTATC
TACTGGAGAATATACTAAGGGTACTGTTGACATTGCGAAGAGCGACAAAGATTTTGTTATCGGCTTTATT
GCTCAAAGAGACATGGGTGGAAGAGATGAAGGTTACGATTGGTTGATTATGACACCCGGTGTGGGTTTAG
ATGACAAGGGAGATGCATTGGGTCAACAGTATAGAACCGTGGATGATGTGGTTTCTACAGGATCTGACAT
TATTATTGTTGGAAGAGGACTATTTGCAAAGGGAAGGGATGCTAAGGTAGAGGGTGAACGTTACAGAAAA
GCAGGCTGGGAAGCATATTTGAGAAGATGCGGCCAGCAAAACTAAAAAACTGTATTATAAGTAAATGCAT
GTATACTAAACTCACAAATTAGAGCTTCAATTTAATTATATCAGTTATTACCCGAGTAACGAAGCATCTG
TGCTTCATTTTGTAGAACAAAAATGCAACGCGAGAGCGCTAATTTTTCAAACAAAGAATCTGAGCTGCAT
TTTTACAGAACAGAAATGCAACGCGAAAGCGCTATTTTACCAACGAAGAATCTGTGCTTCATTTTTGTAA
AACAAAAATGCAACGCGAGAGCGCTAATTTTTCAAACAAAGAATCTGAGCTGCATTTTTACAGAACAGAA
ATGCAACGCGAGAGCGCTATTTTACCAACAAAGAATCTATACTTCTTTTTTGTTCTACAAAAATGCATCC
CGAGAGCGCTATTTTTCTAACAAAGCATCTTAGATTACTTTTTTTCTCCTTTGTGCGCTCTATAATGCAG
TCTCTTGATAACTTTTTGCACTGTAGGTCCGTTAAGGTTAGAAGAAGGCTACTTTGGTGTCTATTTTCTC
TTCCATAAAAAAAGCCTGACTCCACTTCCCGCGTTTACTGATTACTAGCGAAGCTGCGGGTGCATTTTTT
CAAGATAAAGGCATCCCCGATTATATTCTATACCGATGTGGATTGCGCATACTTTGTGAACAGAAAGTGA
TAGCGTTGATGATTCTTCATTGGTCAGAAAATTATGAACGGTTTCTTCTATTTTGTCTCTATATACTACG
TATAGGAAATGTTTACATTTTCGTATTGTTTTCGATTCACTCTATGAATAGTTCTTACTACAATTTTTTT
GTCTAAAGAGTAATACTAGAGATAAACATAAAAAATGTAGAGGTCGAGTTTAGATGCAAGTTCAAGGAGC
GAAAGGTGGATGGGTAGGTTATATAGGGATATAGCACAGAGATATATAGCAAAGAGATACTTTTGAGCAA
TGTTTGTGGAAGCGGTATTCGCAATATTTTAGTAGCTCGTTACAGTCCGGTGCGTTTTTGGTTTTTTGAA
AGTGCGTCATCAGAGCGCTTTTGGTTTTCAAAAGCGCTCTGAAGTTCCTATACTTTCTAGCTAGAGAATA
GGAACTTCCCGAGCGGCCGCGTGTTACAAGCTTGACTCCAGCGTAACTGGACTGCAATCAACTCACTGGC
TCACCTTCACGGGTGGGCCTTTCTTCGGTAGAAAATCAAAGGATCTTCTTGAGATCCTTTTTTTCTGCGC
GTAATCTGCTGCTTGCAAACAAAAAAACCACCGCTACCAGCGGTGGTTTGTTTGCCGGATCAAGAGCTAC
CAACTCTTTTTCCGAGGTAACTGGCTTCAGCAGAGCGCAGATACCAAATACTGTTCTTCTAGTGTAGCCG
TAGTTAGGCCACCACTTCAAGAACTCTGTAGCACCGCCTACATACCTCGCTCTGCTAATCCTGTTACCAG
TGGCTGCTGCCAGTGGCGATAAGTCGTGTCTTACCGGGTTGGACTCAAGACGATAGTTACCGGATAAGGC
GCAGCGGTCGGGCTGAACGGGGGGTTCGTGCACACAGCCCAGCTTGGAGCGAACGACCTACACCGAACTG
AGATACCTACAGCGTGAGCTATGAGAAAGCGCCACGCTTCCCGAAGGGAGAAAGGCGGACAGGTATCCGG
TAAGCGGCAGGGTCGGAACAGGAGAGCGCACGAGGGAGCTTCCAGGGGTAAACGCCTGGTATCTTTATAG
TCCTGTCGGGTTTCGCCACCTCTGACTTGAGCATCGATTTTTGTGATGCTCGTCAGGGGGGCGGAGCCTA
TGGAAAAACGCCAGCAACGCAGAAAGGCCCACCCGAAGGTGAGCCAGGTGATTACATTTGGGCCCTCATC
AGAGGTTTTCACCGTCATCACCGAAACGCGCGAGGCAGCTGCGGTAAAGCTCATCAGCGTGGTCGTGAAG
CGATTCACAGATGTCTGCCTGTTCATCCGCGTCCAGCTCGTTGAGTTTCTCCAGAAGCGTTAATGTCTGG
CTTCTGATAAAGCGGGCCATGTTAAGGGCGGTTTTTTCCTGTTTGGTCACTTACCAATGCTTAATCAGTG
AGGCACCTATCTCAGCGATCTGTCTATTTCGTTCATCCATAGTTGCCTGACTCCCCGTCGTGTAGATAAC
TACGATGCGGGAGGGCTTACCATCTGGCCCCAGTGCTGCAATGATACCGCGAGACCCACGCTCACCGGCT
CCAGATTTATCAGCAATAAACCAGCCAGCCGGGAGGGCCGAGCGCAGAAGTGATCCTGCAACTTTATCCG
CCTCCATCCAGTCTATTAATTGTTGCCGGGAAGCTAGAGTAAGTAGTTCGCCAGTTAATAGTTTGCGCAA
CGTTGTTGCCATTGCTACAGGCATCGTGGTGTCACGCTCGTCGTTTGGTATGGCTTCATTCAGCTCCGGT
TCCCAACGATCAAGGCGAGTTACATGATCCCCCATGTTGTGCAAAAAAGCGGTTAGCTCCTTCGGTCCTC
CGATCGTTGCCAGAAGTAAGTTGGCCGCAGTGTTATCACTCATGGTTATGGCAGCACTGCATAATTCTCT
TACTGTCATGCCATCCGTGAGATGCTTTTCTGTGACTGGTGAGTACTCAACCAAGTCATTCTGAGAATAG
TGTATGCGGCGACCGAGTTGCTCTTGCCCGGCGTCAATACGGGATAATACCGCGCCACATAGCAGAACTT
TAAAAGTGCTCATCATTGGAAAACGTTCTTCGGGGCGTAAACTCTCAAGGATCTTACCGCTGTTGAGATC
CAGTTCGATGTAACCCACTCGTGCACCCAACTGATCTTCAGCATCTTTTACTTTCACCAGCGTTTCTGGG
TGAGCAAAAACAGGAAGGCAAAATGCCGCAAAAAAGGGAATAAGGGCGACACGGAAATGTTGAATACTCA
TTTTAGCTTCCTTAGCTCCTGAAAATCTCGATAACTCAAAAAATACGCCCGGTAGTGATCTTATTTCATT
ATGGTGAAAGTTGGAACCTCTTACGTGCCGATCAAGTCAAAAGCCTCCGGTCGGAGGCTTTTGACTTTCT
GCTATGGAGGTCAGGTATGATTTAAATGGTCAGTTAGA
